Addgene plasmid #117124: pJet1.2 Tev-Halo tag
Purpose: C-terminal Tev Halo-Tag
Depositing lab: Stephan Gruber. Depositing organization: Universite de Lausanne (UNIL). Publication: High-Throughput Allelic Replacement Screening in Bacillus subtilis. Diebold-Durand ML, Burmann F, Gruber S. Methods Mol Biol. 2019;2004:49-61. doi: 10.1007/978-1-4939-9520-2_5. PubMed 31147909.
Backbone
  Vector backbone: pJet1.2
  Backbone manufacturer: Thermo scientific
  Backbone size w/o insert (bp): 2974
  Total vector size (bp): 3922
  Vector type: Golden gate donor vector for gene targeting in Bacillus subtilis
Growth in bacteria
  Bacterial resistance: Ampicillin, 100 μg/mL
  Growth temperature: 37°C
  Growth strain: DH5alpha
  Copy number: High Copy
Gene/Insert
  Gene/Insert name: Tev-Halo-tag Tag (alt name: Tev-Halo-tag)
  Insert size (bp): 930
  Tag / fusion protein: Tev-Halo-Tag (C terminal on insert)
  Cloning method: Unknown
  Sequencing primers: 5′ CGACTCACTATAGGGAGAGCGGC; 3′ AAGAACATCGATTTTCCATGGCAG
Terms and licenses: Academic/Nonprofit Terms; Industry Terms: Not Available to Industry
Depositor comments: Donor vector for Golden gate assembly reactions that encodes for a C-terminal Halo-tag Tag followed by Tev cleavage site. Overhangs generated upon BsaI cleavage : AGCG (RtagN) and TAAG (RtagC). (Gruber lab reference pSG711)
How to cite: pJet1.2 Tev-Halo tag was a gift from Stephan Gruber (Addgene plasmid # 117124 ; http://n2t.net/addgene:117124 ; RRID:Addgene_117124)
