[The description below was written by a language model from this plasmid's Addgene catalogue record and the feature table of its GenBank file.]
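Description:
pJet1.2 Tev-Halo tag is a small (about 3.9 kb) Golden Gate donor plasmid built on the commercial pJet1.2 cloning backbone. It supplies a tag module for gene-targeting constructs destined for Bacillus subtilis. The plasmid itself is maintained in E. coli, where a high-copy ColE1/pUC-type origin drives replication and a beta-lactamase gene with its own promoter confers ampicillin resistance. The T7 promoter, lac UV5 promoter and CAP binding site in the feature table are backbone elements. The record assigns them no role in expressing the insert, which lies in reverse orientation relative to the T7 promoter.

The roughly 930 bp insert encodes a TEV protease recognition site followed on the same strand by HaloTag, a modified bacterial dehalogenase that forms covalent bonds with chloroalkane ligands. In the annotated reading frame the TEV site precedes HaloTag, so a protein fused upstream would be separated from the tag by the cleavable linker. The depositor's comment words the order the other way round. According to the depositor, BsaI digestion releases the module with defined four-base overhangs at its two ends. These overhangs let it be ligated in a fixed position and orientation with other donor fragments in a one-pot assembly.

No promoter or B. subtilis selection marker is part of this module, so these must come from the other parts of the assembly. The intended use, in line with the associated work on high-throughput allelic replacement screening in B. subtilis, is to add a C-terminal, TEV-removable HaloTag to a gene of interest at its chromosomal locus. HaloTag fusions are generally used for covalent fluorescent labelling or for capturing the tagged protein.
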