LOCUS       Exported 3922 bp ds-DNA circular SYN 12-MAY-2021
DEFINITION  C-terminal Tev Halo-Tag.
ACCESSION   .
VERSION     .
KEYWORDS    pJet1.2 Tev-Halo tag
SOURCE      synthetic DNA construct
  ORGANISM  synthetic DNA construct
REFERENCE   1 (bases 1 to 3922)
  AUTHORS   Diebold-Durand ML, Burmann F, Gruber S
  TITLE     High-Throughput Allelic Replacement Screening in Bacillus subtilis.
  JOURNAL   Methods Mol Biol. 2019;2004:49-61. doi: 10.1007/978-1-4939-9520-2_5.
  PUBMED    31147909
REFERENCE   2 (bases 1 to 3922)
  AUTHORS   .
  TITLE     Direct Submission
  JOURNAL   Exported May 12, 2021 from SnapGene Server 1.1.58
            http://www.snapgene.com
FEATURES             Location/Qualifiers
     source          1..3922
                     /organism="synthetic DNA construct"
                     /mol_type="other DNA"
     primer_bind     305..324
                     /label=T7
                     /note="T7 promoter, forward primer"
     promoter        305..323
                     /label=T7 promoter
                     /note="promoter for bacteriophage T7 RNA polymerase"
     CDS             complement(383..1267)
                     /codon_start=1
                     /product="modified bacterial dehalogenase that forms
                     covalent bonds with chloroalkane derivatives"
                     /label=HaloTag(R)
                     /translation="EIGTGFPFDPHYVEVLGERMHYVDVGPRDGTPVLFLHGNPTSSYV
                     WRNIIPHVAPTHRCIAPDLIGMGKSDKPDLGYFFDDHVRFMDAFIEALGLEEVVLVIHD
                     WGSALGFHWAKRNPERVKGIAFMEFIRPIPTWDEWPEFARETFQAFRTTDVGRKLIIDQ
                     NVFIEGTLPMGVVRPLTEVEMDHYREPFLNPVDREPLWRFPNELPIAGEPANIVALVEE
                     YMDWLHQSPVPKLLFWGTPGVLIPPAEAARLAKSLPNCKAVDIGPGLNLLQEDNPDLIG
                     SEIARWLSTLEISG"
     CDS             complement(1280..1300)
                     /codon_start=1
                     /product="tobacco etch virus (TEV) protease recognition and
                     cleavage site"
                     /label=TEV site
                     /translation="ENLYFQG"
     promoter        complement(1754..1784)
                     /label=lac UV5 promoter
                     /note="E. coli lac promoter with an ""up"" mutation"
     protein_bind    1799..1820
                     /label=CAP binding site
                     /bound_moiety="E. coli catabolite activator protein"
                     /note="CAP binding activates transcription in the presence
                     of cAMP."
     primer_bind     complement(1940..1957)
                     /label=L4440
                     /note="L4440 vector, forward primer"
     rep_origin      complement(2111..2699)
                     /direction=LEFT
                     /label=ori
                     /note="high-copy-number ColE1/pMB1/pBR322/pUC origin of
                     replication"
     primer_bind     complement(2191..2210)
                     /label=pBR322ori-F
                     /note="pBR322 origin, forward primer"
     CDS             complement(2870..3730)
                     /codon_start=1
                     /gene="bla"
                     /product="beta-lactamase"
                     /label=AmpR
                     /note="confers resistance to ampicillin, carbenicillin, and
                     related antibiotics"
                     /translation="MSIQHFRVALIPFFAAFCLPVFAHPETLVKVKDAEDQLGARVGYI
                     ELDLNSGKILESFRPEERFPMMSTFKVLLCGAVLSRIDAGQEQLGRRIHYSQNDLVEYS
                     PVTEKHLTDGMTVRELCSAAITMSDNTAANLLLTTIGGPKELTAFLHNMGDHVTRLDRW
                     EPELNEAIPNDERDTTMPVAMATTLRKLLTGELLTLASRQQLIDWMEADKVAGPLLRSA
                     LPAGWFIADKSGAGERGSRGIIAALGPDGKPSRIVVIYTTGSQATMDERNRQIAEIGAS
                     LIKHW"
     primer_bind     3493..3512
                     /label=Amp-R
                     /note="Ampicillin resistance gene, reverse primer"
     promoter        complement(3731..3835)
                     /gene="bla"
                     /label=AmpR promoter
     primer_bind     3903..3921
                     /label=pBRforEco
                     /note="pBR322 vectors, upsteam of EcoRI site, forward
                     primer"
ORIGIN
        1 gcccctgcag ccgaattata ttatttttgc caaataattt ttaacaaaag ctctgaagtc
       61 ttcttcattt aaattcttag atgatacttc atctggaaaa ttgtcccaat tagtagcatc
      121 acgctgtgag taagttctaa accatttttt tattgttgta ttatctctaa tcttactact
      181 cgatgagttt tcggtattat ctctattttt aacttggagc aggttccatt cattgttttt
      241 ttcatcatag tgaataaaat caactgcttt aacacttgtg cctgaacacc atatccatcc
      301 ggcgtaatac gactcactat agggagagcg gccgccagat cttccggatg gctcgagttt
      361 ttcagcaaga tggtctcgct taaccggaaa tctccagagt agacagccag cgcgcgatct
      421 cgctgccgat caggtccggg ttgtcttctt gcagcagatt cagacccggg ccgatgtcca
      481 cagccttgca gttaggcagg cttttggcca ggcgagcggc ttcggccggt gggatcagaa
      541 cgcctggggt gccccagaac agcagcttcg ggacagggga ctggtgcagc cagtccatgt
      601 attcttcgac cagcgcgacg atgttcgctg gctcaccggc gattggcagc tcgtttggga
      661 agcgccacag tggctcgcgg tcaacaggat tcaggaacgg ctcgcggtaa tggtccatct
      721 cgacttcagt cagcgggcgg acgacaccca tcggcagcgt accctcgata aaaacgttct
      781 gatcgatgat cagcttgcgg ccgacgtcgg tggtgcggaa ggcctggaag gtttcgcggg
      841 caaattctgg ccattcgtcc caggtcggga tagggcggat gaactccata aatgcaatac
      901 ctttgacgcg ctctggattg cgcttggccc agtggaaacc cagagcggag ccccagtcgt
      961 gaatgaccag gacgacctct tccagaccca gggcttcgat gaaggcatcc atgaagcgga
     1021 cgtggtcgtc gaagaaataa cccaggtctg gtttgtcgga tttgcccata ccgatcaggt
     1081 ctggagcaat gcagcgatgg gtcggtgcaa catgcgggat gatgttgcgc cacacgtagg
     1141 aggaggtcgg gttaccgtgc aggaacagca caggggtgcc atcgcgcgga ccaacatcga
     1201 cgtagtgcat gcgctcgccc aggacttcca cataatgggg gtcgaatgga aagccagtac
     1261 cgatttcgct tccgctagca ccctgaaaat acaaattctc tccgcttccg ctcgagacca
     1321 tctttctaga agatctccta caatattctc agctgccatg gaaaatcgat gttcttcttt
     1381 tattctctca agattttcag gctgtatatt aaaacttata ttaagaacta tgctaaccac
     1441 ctcatcagga accgttgtag gtggcgtggg ttttcttggc aatcgactct catgaaaact
     1501 acgagctaaa tattcaatat gttcctcttg accaacttta ttctgcattt tttttgaacg
     1561 aggtttagag caagcttcag gaaactgaga caggaatttt attaaaaatt taaattttga
     1621 agaaagttca gggttaatag catccatttt ttgctttgca agttcctcag cattcttaac
     1681 aaaagacgtc tcttttgaca tgtttaaagt ttaaacctcc tgtgtgaaat tattatccgc
     1741 tcataattcc acacattata cgagccggaa gcataaagtg taaagcctgg ggtgcctaat
     1801 gagtgagcta actcacatta attgcgttgc gctcactgcc aattgctttc cagtcgggaa
     1861 acctgtcgtg ccagctgcat taatgaatcg gccaacgcgc ggggagaggc ggtttgcgta
     1921 ttgggcgctc ttccgcttcc tcgctcactg actcgctgcg ctcggtcgtt cggctgcggc
     1981 gagcggtatc agctcactca aaggcggtaa tacggttatc cacagaatca ggggataacg
     2041 caggaaagaa catgtgagca aaaggccagc aaaaggccag gaaccgtaaa aaggccgcgt
     2101 tgctggcgtt tttccatagg ctccgccccc ctgacgagca tcacaaaaat cgacgctcaa
     2161 gtcagaggtg gcgaaacccg acaggactat aaagatacca ggcgtttccc cctggaagct
     2221 ccctcgtgcg ctctcctgtt ccgaccctgc cgcttaccgg atacctgtcc gcctttctcc
     2281 cttcgggaag cgtggcgctt tctcatagct cacgctgtag gtatctcagt tcggtgtagg
     2341 tcgttcgctc caagctgggc tgtgtgcacg aaccccccgt tcagcccgac cgctgcgcct
     2401 tatccggtaa ctatcgtctt gagtccaacc cggtaagaca cgacttatcg ccactggcag
     2461 cagccactgg taacaggatt agcagagcga ggtatgtagg cggtgctaca gagttcttga
     2521 agtggtggcc taactacggc tacactagaa gaacagtatt tggtatctgc gctctgctga
     2581 agccagttac cttcggaaaa agagttggta gctcttgatc cggcaaacaa accaccgctg
     2641 gtagcggtgg tttttttgtt tgcaagcagc agattacgcg cagaaaaaaa ggatctcaag
     2701 aagatccttt gatcttttct acggggtctg acgctcagtg gaacgaaaac tcacgttaag
     2761 ggattttggt catgagatta tcaaaaagga tcttcaccta gatcctttta aattaaaaat
     2821 gaagttttaa atcaatctaa agtatatatg agtaaacttg gtctgacagt taccaatgct
     2881 taatcagtga ggcacctatc tcagcgatct gtctatttcg ttcatccata gttgcctgac
     2941 tccccgtcgt gtagataact acgatacggg agggcttacc atctggcccc agtgctgcaa
     3001 tgataccgcg agacccacgc tcaccggctc cagatttatc agcaataaac cagccagccg
     3061 gaagggccga gcgcagaagt ggtcctgcaa ctttatccgc ctccatccag tctattaatt
     3121 gttgccggga agctagagta agtagttcgc cagttaatag tttgcgcaac gttgttgcca
     3181 ttgctacagg catcgtggtg tcacgctcgt cgtttggtat ggcttcattc agctccggtt
     3241 cccaacgatc aaggcgagtt acatgatccc ccatgttgtg caaaaaagcg gttagctcct
     3301 tcggtcctcc gatcgttgtc agaagtaagt tggccgcagt gttatcactc atggttatgg
     3361 cagcactgca taattctctt actgtcatgc catccgtaag atgcttttct gtgactggtg
     3421 agtactcaac caagtcattc tgagaatagt gtatgcggcg accgagttgc tcttgcccgg
     3481 cgtcaatacg ggataatacc gcgccacata gcagaacttt aaaagtgctc atcattggaa
     3541 aacgttcttc ggggcgaaaa ctctcaagga tcttaccgct gttgagatcc agttcgatgt
     3601 aacccactcg tgcacccaac tgatcttcag catcttttac tttcaccagc gtttctgggt
     3661 gagcaaaaac aggaaggcaa aatgccgcaa aaaagggaat aagggcgaca cggaaatgtt
     3721 gaatactcat actcttcctt tttcaatatt attgaagcat ttatcagggt tattgtctca
     3781 tgagcggata catatttgaa tgtatttaga aaaataaaca aataggggtt ccgcgcacat
     3841 ttccccgaaa agtgccacct gacgtctaag aaaccattat tatcatgaca ttaacctata
     3901 aaaataggcg tatcacgagg cc
//
